Addgene plasmid #36206: pmTurquoise2-NES
Purpose: In vivo visualization of the cytoplasm, but not the nucleus (can be used for colocalization studies)
Depositing lab: Dorus Gadella. Depositing organization: University of Amsterdam. Publication: Structure-guided evolution of cyan fluorescent proteins towards a quantum yield of 93%. Goedhart J, von Stetten D, Noirclerc-Savoye M, Lelimousin M, Joosen L, Hink MA, van Weeren L, Gadella TW Jr, Royant A. Nat Commun. 2012 Mar 20;3:751. doi: 10.1038/ncomms1738. PubMed 22434194.
Backbone
  Vector backbone: pmTurquoise2-N1
  Total vector size (bp): 4778
  Vector type: Mammalian Expression
  Selectable markers: Neomycin (select with G418)
Growth in bacteria
  Bacterial resistance: Kanamycin, 50 μg/mL
  Growth temperature: 37°C
  Growth strain: DH5alpha
  Copy number: High Copy
Gene/Insert
  Gene/Insert name: NES (alt name: Nuclear Export Sequence)
  Species: Synthetic
  Insert size (bp): 42
  Promoter: CMV
  Tag / fusion protein: mTurquoise2 (N terminal on backbone)
  Cloning method: Restriction Enzyme; 5′ cloning site BsrgI (not destroyed); 3′ cloning site NotI (not destroyed)
  Sequencing primers: 5′ AGGTCTATATAAGCAGAGC; 3′ TCTACAAATGTGGTATGGC
Terms and licenses: Academic/Nonprofit Terms; Industry Terms: Not Available to Industry
How to cite: pmTurquoise2-NES was a gift from Dorus Gadella (Addgene plasmid # 36206 ; http://n2t.net/addgene:36206 ; RRID:Addgene_36206)
