[The description below was written by a language model from this plasmid's Addgene catalogue record and pLannotate feature annotations shown in this document.]
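Description:
pmTurquoise2-NES is a 4,778 bp mammalian expression plasmid built on the pmTurquoise2-N1 backbone. It expresses the bright cyan fluorescent protein mTurquoise2 fused to a short synthetic nuclear export sequence (NES, 42 bp). Transcription is driven by the human cytomegalovirus immediate-early enhancer and promoter, followed by a multiple cloning site, the mTurquoise2 coding sequence and an SV40 polyadenylation signal. The NES was inserted by restriction cloning between BsrGI and NotI sites at the 3′ end of the fluorescent protein, so mTurquoise2 sits at the N-terminus of the fusion and the export signal forms its C-terminal tail. The automated feature table does not annotate the NES itself. The small hits it reports for SV40 large T antigen, ble, bGH poly(A) and RSF ori are fragments, most likely incidental matches to backbone sequence rather than functional parts.

The plasmid is propagated in E. coli at high copy from a ColE1/pUC-type origin, and it also carries an f1 phage origin. A single NeoR/KanR (aminoglycoside phosphotransferase) gene provides selection in both hosts. A bacterial promoter upstream gives kanamycin resistance in E. coli, while the SV40 enhancer/early promoter and an HSV TK poly(A) signal allow G418 selection of transfected mammalian cells.

Because the NES directs active export of the fusion protein from the nucleus, the cyan fluorescence marks the cytoplasm while leaving the nucleus dark. The construct is intended for visualising the cytoplasm in living cells and as a compartment reference marker in colocalization studies.
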