Features (pLannotate 1.2.2; 15 found; start..end, strand, type, name):
      1..47      +  rep_origin     RSF ori (fragment): Plasmids containing the RSF 1030 origin of replication can be propagated in E. coli cells that contain additional plasmids with compatible origins.
    115..418     +  enhancer       CMV enhancer: human cytomegalovirus immediate early enhancer
    419..622     +  promoter       CMV promoter: human cytomegalovirus (CMV) immediate early promoter
    645..725     +  misc_feature   MCS: multiple cloning site
    733..1446    +  CDS            mTurquoise2: mTurquoise2 is a basic (constitutively fluorescent) cyan fluorescent protein published in 2012, derived from Aequorea victoria. It is reported to be a rapidly-maturing monomer with very low acid sensitivity.
   1514..1597    +  CDS            large T antigen (fragment): large T antigen from SV40 (simian virus 40)
   1620..1741    +  polyA_signal   SV40 poly(A) signal: SV40 polyadenylation signal
   1775..2203    -  rep_origin     f1 ori (sequence partly withheld): f1 bacteriophage origin of replication; arrow indicates direction of (+) strand synthesis
   2230..2334    +  promoter       AmpR promoter: bla
   2336..2693    +  promoter       SV40 promoter: SV40 enhancer and early promoter
   2728..3522    +  CDS            NeoR/KanR: aminoglycoside phosphotransferase from Tn5; aph(3')-II (or nptII); confers resistance to neomycin, kanamycin, and G418 (Geneticin®)
   3543..3695    +  CDS            ble (fragment): BLE_KLEPN - Experimental evidence at protein level: Swiss-Prot protein existence level 1. Binding protein with a strong affinity to the bleomycin family of antibiotics. Binds to CL990; an antimitotic-antibiotic compound. From Klebsiella pneumoniae.
   3754..3801    +  polyA_signal   HSV TK poly(A) signal: herpes simplex virus thymidine kinase polyadenylation signal (Cole and Stacy, 1985)
   3892..3908    -  polyA_signal   bGH poly(A) signal (fragment): bovine growth hormone polyadenylation signal
   4130..4718    +  rep_origin     ori: high-copy-number ColE1/pMB1/pBR322/pUC origin of replication
>Addgene plasmid #36206 | pmTurquoise2-NES | addgene full sequence | sequence record 228305 | Addgene NGS Result
TTCTTTCCTGCGTTATCCCCTGATTCTGTGGATAACCGTATTACCGCCATGCATTAGTTATTAATAGTAA
TCAATTACGGGGTCATTAGTTCATAGCCCATATATGGAGTTCCGCGTTACATAACTTACGGTAAATGGCC
CGCCTGGCTGACCGCCCAACGACCCCCGCCCATTGACGTCAATAATGACGTATGTTCCCATAGTAACGCC
AATAGGGACTTTCCATTGACGTCAATGGGTGGAGTATTTACGGTAAACTGCCCACTTGGCAGTACATCAA
GTGTATCATATGCCAAGTACGCCCCCTATTGACGTCAATGACGGTAAATGGCCCGCCTGGCATTATGCCC
AGTACATGACCTTATGGGACTTTCCTACTTGGCAGTACATCTACGTATTAGTCATCGCTATTACCATGGT
GATGCGGTTTTGGCAGTACATCAATGGGCGTGGATAGCGGTTTGACTCACGGGGATTTCCAAGTCTCCAC
CCCATTGACGTCAATGGGAGTTTGTTTTGGCACCAAAATCAACGGGACTTTCCAAAATGTCGTAACAACT
CCGCCCCATTGACGCAAATGGGCGGTAGGCGTGTACGGTGGGAGGTCTATATAAGCAGAGCTGGTTTAGT
GAACCGTCAGATCCGCTAGCGCTACCGGACTCAGATCTCGAGCTCAAGCTTCGAATTCTGCAGTCGACGG
TACCGCGGGCCCGGGATCCACCGGTCGCCACCATGGTGAGCAAGGGCGAGGAGCTGTTCACCGGGGTGGT
GCCCATCCTGGTCGAGCTGGACGGCGACGTAAACGGCCACAAGTTCAGCGTGTCCGGCGAGGGCGAGGGC
GATGCCACCTACGGCAAGCTGACCCTGAAGTTCATCTGCACCACCGGCAAGCTGCCCGTGCCCTGGCCCA
CCCTCGTGACCACCCTGTCCTGGGGCGTGCAGTGCTTCGCCCGCTACCCCGACCACATGAAGCAGCACGA
CTTCTTCAAGTCCGCCATGCCCGAAGGCTACGTCCAGGAGCGCACCATCTTCTTCAAGGACGACGGCAAC
TACAAGACCCGCGCCGAGGTGAAGTTCGAGGGCGACACCCTGGTGAACCGCATCGAGCTGAAGGGCATCG
ACTTCAAGGAGGACGGCAACATCCTGGGGCACAAGCTGGAGTACAACTACTTTAGCGACAACGTCTATAT
CACCGCCGACAAGCAGAAGAACGGCATCAAGGCCAACTTCAAGATCCGCCACAACATCGAGGACGGCGGC
GTGCAGCTCGCCGACCACTACCAGCAGAACACCCCCATCGGCGACGGCCCCGTGCTGCTGCCCGACAACC
ACTACCTGAGCACCCAGTCCAAGCTGAGCAAAGACCCCAACGAGAAGCGCGATCACATGGTCCTGCTGGA
GTTCGTGACCGCCGCCGGGATCACTCTCGGCATGGACGAGCTGTACAGTGAGCTGCAGAACAAGCTGGAA
GAGTTGGATCTGGACTCGTACAAGTAAAGCGGCCGCGACTCTAGATCATAATCAGCCATACCACATTTGT
AGAGGTTTTACTTGCTTTAAAAAACCTCCCACACCTCCCCCTGAACCTGAAACATAAAATGAATGCAATT
GTTGTTGTTAACTTGTTTATTGCAGCTTATAATGGTTACAAATAAAGCAATAGCATCACAAATTTCACAA
ATAAAGCATTTTTTTCACTGCATTCTAGTTGTGGTTTGTCCAAACTCATCAATGTATCTTAAGGCGTAAA
TTGTAAGCGTTAATATTTTGTTAAAATTCGCGTTAAATTTTTGTTAAATCAGCTCATTTTTTAACCAATA
GGCCGAAATCGGCAAAATCCCTTATAAATCAAAAGAATAGACCGAGATAGGGT
[37 nt withheld, positions 1874-1910]
AAAGAACGTGGACTCCAACGTCAAAGG
[49 nt withheld, positions 1938-1986]
T
[91 nt withheld, positions 1988-2078]
G
[124 nt withheld, positions 2080-2203]
CAGGTGGCACTTTTCGGGGAAATGTGCGCGGAACCCCTATTTGTTTATTTTTCTAAATACATTCAAATAT
GTATCCGCTCATGAGACAATAACCCTGATAAATGCTTCAATAATATTGAAAAAGGAAGAGTCCTGAGGCG
GAAAGAACCAGCTGTGGAATGTGTGTCAGTTAGGGTGTGGAAAGTCCCCAGGCTCCCCAGCAGGCAGAAG
TATGCAAAGCATGCATCTCAATTAGTCAGCAACCAGGTGTGGAAAGTCCCCAGGCTCCCCAGCAGGCAGA
AGTATGCAAAGCATGCATCTCAATTAGTCAGCAACCATAGTCCCGCCCCTAACTCCGCCCATCCCGCCCC
TAACTCCGCCCAGTTCCGCCCATTCTCCGCCCCATGGCTGACTAATTTTTTTTATTTATGCAGAGGCCGA
GGCCGCCTCGGCCTCTGAGCTATTCCAGAAGTAGTGAGGAGGCTTTTTTGGAGGCCTAGGCTTTTGCAAA
GATCGATCAAGAGACAGGATGAGGATCGTTTCGCATGATTGAACAAGATGGATTGCACGCAGGTTCTCCG
GCCGCTTGGGTGGAGAGGCTATTCGGCTATGACTGGGCACAACAGACAATCGGCTGCTCTGATGCCGCCG
TGTTCCGGCTGTCAGCGCAGGGGCGCCCGGTTCTTTTTGTCAAGACCGACCTGTCCGGTGCCCTGAATGA
ACTGCAAGACGAGGCAGCGCGGCTATCGTGGCTGGCCACGACGGGCGTTCCTTGCGCAGCTGTGCTCGAC
GTTGTCACTGAAGCGGGAAGGGACTGGCTGCTATTGGGCGAAGTGCCGGGGCAGGATCTCCTGTCATCTC
ACCTTGCTCCTGCCGAGAAAGTATCCATCATGGCTGATGCAATGCGGCGGCTGCATACGCTTGATCCGGC
TACCTGCCCATTCGACCACCAAGCGAAACATCGCATCGAGCGAGCACGTACTCGGATGGAAGCCGGTCTT
GTCGATCAGGATGATCTGGACGAAGAGCATCAGGGGCTCGCGCCAGCCGAACTGTTCGCCAGGCTCAAGG
CGAGCATGCCCGACGGCGAGGATCTCGTCGTGACCCATGGCGATGCCTGCTTGCCGAATATCATGGTGGA
AAATGGCCGCTTTTCTGGATTCATCGACTGTGGCCGGCTGGGTGTGGCGGACCGCTATCAGGACATAGCG
TTGGCTACCCGTGATATTGCTGAAGAGCTTGGCGGCGAATGGGCTGACCGCTTCCTCGTGCTTTACGGTA
TCGCCGCTCCCGATTCGCAGCGCATCGCCTTCTATCGCCTTCTTGACGAGTTCTTCTGAGCGGGACTCTG
GGGTTCGAAATGACCGACCAAGCGACGCCCAACCTGCCATCACGAGATTTCGATTCCACCGCCGCCTTCT
ATGAAAGGTTGGGCTTCGGAATCGTTTTCCGGGACGCCGGCTGGATGATCCTCCAGCGCGGGGATCTCAT
GCTGGAGTTCTTCGCCCACCCTAGGGGGAGGCTAACTGAAACACGGAAGGAGACAATACCGGAAGGAACC
CGCGCTATGACGGCAATAAAAAGACAGAATAAAACGCACGGTGTTGGGTCGTTTGTTCATAAACGCGGGG
TTCGGTCCCAGGGCTGGCACTCTGTCGATACCCCACCGAGACCCCATTGGGGCCAATACGCCCGCGTTTC
TTCCTTTTCCCCACCCCACCCCCCAAGTTCGGGTGAAGGCCCAGGGCTCGCAGCCAACGTCGGGGCGGCA
GGCCCTGCCATAGCCTCAGGTTACTCATATATACTTTAGATTGATTTAAAACTTCATTTTTAATTTAAAA
GGATCTAGGTGAAGATCCTTTTTGATAATCTCATGACCAAAATCCCTTAACGTGAGTTTTCGTTCCACTG
AGCGTCAGACCCCGTAGAAAAGATCAAAGGATCTTCTTGAGATCCTTTTTTTCTGCGCGTAATCTGCTGC
TTGCAAACAAAAAAACCACCGCTACCAGCGGTGGTTTGTTTGCCGGATCAAGAGCTACCAACTCTTTTTC
CGAAGGTAACTGGCTTCAGCAGAGCGCAGATACCAAATACTGTTCTTCTAGTGTAGCCGTAGTTAGGCCA
CCACTTCAAGAACTCTGTAGCACCGCCTACATACCTCGCTCTGCTAATCCTGTTACCAGTGGCTGCTGCC
AGTGGCGATAAGTCGTGTCTTACCGGGTTGGACTCAAGACGATAGTTACCGGATAAGGCGCAGCGGTCGG
GCTGAACGGGGGGTTCGTGCACACAGCCCAGCTTGGAGCGAACGACCTACACCGAACTGAGATACCTACA
GCGTGAGCTATGAGAAAGCGCCACGCTTCCCGAAGGGAGAAAGGCGGACAGGTATCCGGTAAGCGGCAGG
GTCGGAACAGGAGAGCGCACGAGGGAGCTTCCAGGGGGAAACGCCTGGTATCTTTATAGTCCTGTCGGGT
TTCGCCACCTCTGACTTGAGCGTCGATTTTTGTGATGCTCGTCAGGGGGGCGGAGCCTATGGAAAAACGC
CAGCAACGCGGCCTTTTTACGGTTCCTGGCCTTTTGCTGGCCTTTTGCTCACATG
