>Addgene plasmid #36206 | pmTurquoise2-NES | addgene partial sequence | sequence record 46372 | CMV-F 5'-CGCAAATGGGCGGTAGGCGTG-3'
GAGCTGGTTTAGTGAACCGTCAGATCCGCTAGCGCTACCGGACTCAGATCTCGAGCTCAAGCTTCGAATT
CTGCAGTCGACGGTACCGCGGGCCCGGGATCCACCGGTCGCCACCATGGTGAGCAAGGGCGAGGAGCTGT
TCACCGGGGTGGTGCCCATCCTGGTCGAGCTGGACGGCGACGTAAACGGCCACAAGTTCAGCGTGTCCGG
CGAGGGCGAGGGCGATGCCACCTACGGCAAGCTGACCCTGAAGTTCATCTGCACCACCGGCAAGCTGCCC
GTGCCCTGGCCCACCCTCGTGACCACCCTGTCCTGGGGCGTGCAGTGCTTCGCCCGCTACCCCGACCACA
TGAAGCAGCACGACTTCTTCAAGTCCGCCATGCCCGAAGGCTACGTCCAGGAGCGCACCATCTTCTTCAA
GGACGACGGCAACTACAAGACCCGCGCCGAGGTGAAGTTCGAGGGCGACACCCTGGTGAACCGCATCGAG
CTGAAGGGCATCGACTTCAAGGAGGACGGCAACATCCTGGGGCACAAGCTGGAGTACAACTACTTTAGCG
ACAACGTCTATATCACCGCCGACAAGCAGAAGAACGGCATCAAGGCCAACTTCAAGATCCGCCACAACAT
CGAGGACGGC
