>Addgene plasmid #36206 | pmTurquoise2-NES | addgene partial sequence | sequence record 47294 | SV40pA-R 5'-GAAATTTGTGATGCTATTGC-3'
GCTGCATAACAGTTAACAACAACAATTGCATTCATTTTATGTTTCAGGTTCAGGGGGAGGTGTGGGAGGT
TTTTTAAAGCAAGTAAAACCTCTACAAATGTGGTATGGCTGATTATGATCTAGAGTCGCGGCCGCTTTAC
TTGTACGAGTCCAGATCCAACTCTTCCAGCTTGTTCTGCAGCTCACTGTACAGCTCGTCCATGCCGAGAG
TGATCCCGGCGGCGGTCACGAACTCCAGCAGGACCATGTGATCGCGCTTCTCGTTGGGGTCTTTGCTCAG
CTTGGACTGGGTGCTCAGGTAGTGGTTGTCGGGCAGCAGCACGGGGCCGTCGCCGATGGGGGTGTTCTGC
TGGTAGTGGTCGGCGAGCTGCACGCCGCCGTCCTCGATGTTGTGGCGGATCTTGAAGTTGGCCTTGATGC
CGTTCTTCTGCTTGTCGGCGGTGATATAGACGTTGTCGCTAAAGTAGTTGTACTCCAGCTTGTGCCCCAG
GATGTTGCCGTCCTCCTTGAAGTCGATGCCCTTCAGCTCGATGCGGTTCACCAGGGTGTCGCCCTCGAAC
TTCACCTCGGCGCGGGTCTTGTAGTTGCCGTCGTCCTTGAAGAAGATGGTGCGCTCCTGGACGTAGCCTT
CGGGCATGGCGGACTTGAAGAAGTCGTGCTGCTTCATGTGGTCGGGGTAGCGGGCGAAGCACTGCACGCC
CCA
